Addgene plasmid #191631: pXD70DAmt1-DadR/DadS-Pdadh-DadhABC(R506S, A2)
Purpose: E. coli - Eggerthella lenta shuttle plasmid (KanR), native promoter-dopamine dehydroxylase from dopamine-metabolizing E. lenta A2 strain (R506S mutation) with transcriptional regulators DadR/DadS
Depositing lab: Emily Balskus. Depositing organization: Harvard University. Publication: Genetic manipulation of the human gut bacterium Eggerthella lenta reveals a widespread family of transcriptional regulators. Dong X, Guthrie BGH, Alexander M, Noecker C, Ramirez L, Glasser NR, Turnbaugh PJ, Balskus EP. Nat Commun. 2022 Dec 9;13(1):7624. doi: 10.1038/s41467-022-33576-3. PubMed 36494336.
Backbone
  Vector backbone: pXD69m2
  Vector type: Bacterial Expression
Growth in bacteria
  Bacterial resistance: Ampicillin and Kanamycin, 100 & 50 μg/mL
  Growth temperature: 37°C
  Growth strain: DH5alpha
  Copy number: High Copy
Gene/Insert
  Gene/Insert name: Dopamine dehydroxylase (R506S mutation, inactive form)
  Species: Eggerthella lenta
Terms and licenses: Academic/Nonprofit Terms; Industry Terms: Not Available to Industry
How to cite: pXD70DAmt1-DadR/DadS-Pdadh-DadhABC(R506S, A2) was a gift from Emily Balskus (Addgene plasmid # 191631 ; http://n2t.net/addgene:191631 ; RRID:Addgene_191631)
