[The description below was written by a language model from this plasmid's Addgene catalogue record and pLannotate feature annotations shown in this document.]
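Description:
pXD70DAmt1-DadR/DadS-Pdadh-DadhABC(R506S, A2) is a 13.3 kb E. coli–Eggerthella lenta shuttle plasmid built on the pXD69m2 backbone and catalogued as a bacterial expression vector. In E. coli it is maintained at high copy through a ColE1/pUC-type origin and carries two resistance markers: a β-lactamase gene (AmpR) with its bla promoter, and an aphA-3 aminoglycoside phosphotransferase conferring kanamycin resistance. Kanamycin is the marker named in the shuttle description. A short fragment with similarity to a streptothricin acetyltransferase lies just upstream of KanR; it is probably a remnant carried along with the resistance cassette rather than a functional marker. The rrnB T1 and T7Te terminators insulate parts of the backbone. The element that supports replication in E. lenta is not identified in the automated feature table, which leaves several kilobases of the sequence unannotated.

The payload is the dopamine dehydroxylase operon (DadhABC) from the dopamine-metabolizing E. lenta A2 strain, driven by its native promoter (Pdadh) and accompanied by the transcriptional regulators DadR and DadS. The dehydroxylase carries an R506S substitution, which the record describes as the inactive form. Only one roughly 3 kb reverse-strand coding sequence, matching the E. lenta dopamine dehydroxylase, is annotated; the other operon genes, the regulators and the promoter are stated in the catalogue entry but not mapped. Keeping the native promoter together with its regulators preserves the natural regulatory context of the operon. The plasmid therefore appears suited to genetic studies of dopamine dehydroxylation and its regulation in this gut bacterium, for example as a catalytically inactive counterpart to an active enzyme construct.
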