Features (pLannotate 1.2.2; 9 found; start..end, strand, type, name):
    264..283     -  misc_feature   BioBrick prefix: BioBrick prefix for parts that start with "ATG"
    526..630     +  promoter       AmpR promoter: bla
    631..1491    +  CDS            AmpR: β-lactamase; bla; confers resistance to ampicillin, carbenicillin, and related antibiotics
   1662..2250    +  rep_origin     ori: high-copy-number ColE1/pMB1/pBR322/pUC origin of replication
   2431..2502    -  terminator     rrnB T1 terminator: transcription terminator T1 from the E. coli rrnB gene
   5244..5459    +  CDS            satA (fragment): STA_BACSU - Also known as yyaR. Experimental evidence at protein level: Swiss-Prot protein existence level 1. Involved in resistance to streptothricin, a broad-spectrum antibiotic produced by streptomycetes. Detoxifies streptothricin via acetylation of the beta amino group of the first beta-lysyl moiety of streptothricin. From Bacillus subtilis (strain 168).
   5555..6349    +  CDS            KanR: aminoglycoside phosphotransferase; aphA-3; confers resistance to kanamycin
   6472..6499    -  terminator     T7Te terminator: phage T7 early transcription terminator
   8025..11075   -  CDS            DADHH_EGGLE: Experimental evidence at transcript level: Swiss-Prot protein existence level 2. From Eggerthella lenta (strain ATCC 25559 / DSM 2243 / CCUG 17323 / JCM 9979 / KCTC 3265 / NCTC 11813 / VPI 0255 / 1899 B) (Eubacterium lentum).
>Addgene plasmid #191631 | pXD70DAmt1-DadR/DadS-Pdadh-DadhABC(R506S, A2) | addgene full sequence | sequence record 375966 | Addgene NGS Result
GCCGTCGACGGCTCGCCTGCGGCCGCGTGCGACACGGCGCTTCGCTGCAAGTGCCGGCTCGCGGCCGAGC
GCTGCGGGCTCGACCGGCGCGAGCTGGGCGCGCTCATCCTGTACGTGGAGGAGCGCGGCTTCGAGGCGAT
CCAGGGCGAGCTGGCGCTGACGCGCGACGAGGTGGCCGACGTGCTGGGCAGCGTGTACCGCAAGCTGGGC
GTGGGCGACAAGCAGGAGGCGCTCGATTTCATCCATTCCGTTTCGGAATGAATCTAGAAGCGGCCGCGAA
TTCAGAATAGTAATACAGGATCCGAATCGTTTCAGTTGCCGCCGGATTAATAATCAAATAACCGTTCCTA
AAAAATGCCCTCTTGGGTTATCAAGAGGGTCATTATATTTCGCAAAAAACCCCGCTTCGGCGGGGTTTTT
TCGCCTTGAAGACGAAAGGGCCTCGTGATACGCCTATTTTTATAGGTTAATGTCATGATAATAATGGTTT
CTTAGACGTCAGGTGGCACTTTTCGGGGAAATGTGCGCGGAACCCCTATTTGTTTATTTTTCTAAATACA
TTCAAATATGTATCCGCTCATGAGACAATAACCCTGATAAATGCTTCAATAATATTGAAAAAGGAAGAGT
ATGAGTATTCAACATTTCCGTGTCGCCCTTATTCCCTTTTTTGCGGCATTTTGCCTTCCTGTTTTTGCTC
ACCCAGAAACGCTGGTGAAAGTAAAAGATGCTGAAGATCAGTTGGGTGCACGAGTGGGTTACATCGAACT
GGATCTCAACAGCGGTAAGATCCTTGAGAGTTTTCGCCCCGAAGAACGTTTTCCAATGATGAGCACTTTT
AAAGTTCTGCTATGTGGCGCGGTATTATCCCGTGTTGACGCCGGGCAAGAGCAACTCGGTCGCCGCATAC
ACTATTCTCAGAATGACTTGGTTGAGTACTCACCAGTCACAGAAAAGCATCTTACGGATGGCATGACAGT
AAGAGAATTATGCAGTGCTGCCATAACCATGAGTGATAACACTGCGGCCAACTTACTTCTGACAACGATC
GGAGGACCGAAGGAGCTAACCGCTTTTTTGCACAACATGGGGGATCATGTAACTCGCCTTGATCGTTGGG
AACCGGAGCTGAATGAAGCCATACCAAACGACGAGCGTGACACCACGATGCCTGCAGCAATGGCAACAAC
GTTGCGCAAACTATTAACTGGCGAACTACTTACTCTAGCTTCCCGGCAACAATTAATAGACTGGATGGAG
GCGGATAAAGTTGCAGGACCACTTCTGCGCTCGGCCCTTCCGGCTGGCTGGTTTATTGCTGATAAATCTG
GAGCCGGTGAGCGTGGGTCTCGCGGTATCATTGCAGCACTGGGGCCAGATGGTAAGCCCTCCCGTATCGT
AGTTATCTACACGACGGGGAGTCAGGCAACTATGGATGAACGAAATAGACAGATCGCTGAGATAGGTGCC
TCACTGATTAAGCATTGGTAACTGTCAGACCAAGTTTACTCATATATACTTTAGATTGATTTAAAACTTC
ATTTTTAATTTAAAAGGATCTAGGTGAAGATCCTTTTTGATAATCTCATGACCAAAATCCCTTAACGTGA
GTTTTCGTTCCACTGAGCGTCAGACCCCGTAGAAAAGATCAAAGGATCTTCTTGAGATCCTTTTTTTCTG
CGCGTAATCTGCTGCTTGCAAACAAAAAAACCACCGCTACCAGCGGTGGTTTGTTTGCCGGATCAAGAGC
TACCAACTCTTTTTCCGAAGGTAACTGGCTTCAGCAGAGCGCAGATACCAAATACTGTCCTTCTAGTGTA
GCCGTAGTTAGGCCACCACTTCAAGAACTCTGTAGCACCGCCTACATACCTCGCTCTGCTAATCCTGTTA
CCAGTGGCTGCTGCCAGTGGCGATAAGTCGTGTCTTACCGGGTTGGACTCAAGACGATAGTTACCGGATA
AGGCGCAGCGGTCGGGCTGAACGGGGGGTTCGTGCACACAGCCCAGCTTGGAGCGAACGACCTACACCGA
ACTGAGATACCTACAGCGTGAGCTATGAGAAAGCGCCACGCTTCCCGAAGGGAGAAAGGCGGACAGGTAT
CCGGTAAGCGGCAGGGTCGGAACAGGAGAGCGCACGAGGGAGCTTCCAGGGGGAAACGCCTGGTATCTTT
ATAGTCCTGTCGGGTTTCGCCACCTCTGACTTGAGCGTCGATTTTTGTGATGCTCGTCAGGGGGGCGGAG
CCTATGGAAAAACGCCAGCAACGCGGCCCGAGATGCGCCGCGTGCGGCTGCTGGAGATGGCGGACGCGAT
GGATATGTTCTGCCAAGGGTTGGTTTGCGCATTCACAGTTCTCCGCAAGAATTGATTGGCTCCAATTCTT
GGAGTGGTGAATCCGTTAGCGAGGTGCCGCCGGCATGAGCTCCTCTAGTAGAGAGCGTTCACCGACAAAC
AACAGATAAAACGAAAGGCCCAGTCTTTCGACTGAGCCTTTCGTTTTATTTGAAAAAGAAAAGCCCCAGC
AAGCTTGGCGGCAGCAGGGGCATTCGAGACAAGGAGATTATAGCATGGCGGCAAACGCTGGCGAGACGAA
GGTGAAGCTCTGGGAGGGCATCTGCTACCCAGAGAACATGCGCGATGACTGGCAGGACGAGATAGACGAC
ATTCTTCAAGTGCCTTTCGCTTATGCGGTTCACGACATAGACCATGACCAGAAGAGCAAGCAGCGCAAGA
CGCATGCGCACGTCATTGTTGTCTGGGGCGGCAACACGACACGCAAGGCAATCATCAACGTCTTGAACCG
ATTGAGCGCGGACGGCAAGAAGTGCTGTTCGTCAGCCGAGCCAATCAACAACATCAGGCATGCGTATGAC
TATCTGATTCACGACACGGCTTCCTGTCGCAAGAAGGGCAAGGAGCTGTATCCGGTCGAAGCACGCATCG
AGGGAAACAACTTCGACATTGGTCAGCTCGAACAGCTCTCGACTAAGGACAAGCAGGACATGCTCTTCGA
GTTGGTCGGCTTCATCATGTGCGAGAGGTTCGAGACCATCAACGATTTCACGGCTGCGGCGCTGAGGGAG
TTTCCCGAGCAGTACCGCGAAATCATCGTGGGGTACAACTCGATTCTCGAGCGCTATTGTCGCGGGAACT
ATCTGAACGCCGAACGTAAGCGCAAGTGCGTGGAACAGTCAGGTGCCAAAGAGTAGTCGGGTCAATGCAG
CAATGCGTGACTACGGGGCGGCGTGGTCTGCGCTCGCGCAGATCTAAGCCGACTCGTTCACGGATTGCGG
AATTGACGCGACGGCCAACCGAATAGACCAGACTTGATTAAGGGTCGATGGACGCTCTGCTCCATCGACC
CTTTCCTTGCCCGTGTCTCGACTGGATGAGACCTGCAGAATCGGGCGGCTCATTATTTTTCGCTAACTAC
GTCCGAAAAATAATGTGTCCGAAAAATAATGTGACAAATGACAAATGACAAATGACCACAGGGGGGCCAC
TACGACGGCCCCCCTAATAGTGCCGTGTGCCGTGTGCCGAACCGCAGGTAGATTGAGGGGTGGTTCGGAG
GGGCGAAGTCCCTCCGTTCGGCGCTCGCGCCGATGGCCCGAGGGCCGTGAGCGAAGCCGCGAACGGGCAA
GGGCTGGGGGGTCTCGGGGGGAACGCCCGAGCGGGTGCAGGGCTGGCCCTGCCACGTCCTTAGCGTAGCT
AAGGTCTAACGTGCTAGACTTTAGTCGATTAAGTCTGTACGGTTCGGAGGTTTCCATGGCTCACATCGCG
AAATACAAGGCTCCATCGGTCGGGCACATGCTTGCCCACTACCGCCGCGACCGCAGCAGCCTGGAGCGCG
ACAACATCGACCCCGAGCGCATCAAGAACGACTTGGTGGTCGGCCACTACACGAACAAGGACGGCAAGCT
CGTTGTGGGGCGCGTGGAGCCGCGCGATGGCGAGCCGAACTGGGGCACGGTGGAGAGCCGCATCGAGCGC
GTGAACGAGGCCCAGAAGGCCGCAGGGAAGCGTGCCACGCGCAAGGATGCGGTCGTTATGGCTGACGTTG
TTGTGACGCTTCCCGACAATGTGCGCAAGGGCGATGAGGACAGGTTCTTCCGTCTCACGTACTGGTACCT
GTCGAAGAAGTTCGGCATCGAGAACATGATGGGCGGGTACGTCCACAAGGACGAGGTGTTGAAGGATGGC
ACGCCCGCCCGCGACCACATGCACGTGCCGTTCACGCCCATCCTAGATGGACGGTTCAACTACAAGCAGA
TGTGCCCCCGCAGCTTCTACCGGAGCATGCACAAGGAGCTTGGGGATTACCTAGAGGGGCGCATGGGCTA
CCGCCCTGCAATCGAGCTTGACGAGGAGACGCGGGCGCAGCGTGTATACACGGACAAGTCCGTGGATATC
GACAAGGTACGCTGTGCGGTCGATAAGGCCGTGGTTGAACCTGCGAAGGACGAAGCGGCGCGAATCGTCG
CGGCGGCTAGGGAAGAAGCCGCCGCTTTACTGAATGATGCCGAAACGCGTAAGGCAGAGCTTGTTACCGA
GATTGCCGACAAGGAGGGTGACCTTGCCGAGCTTGACAGCCAGCTCGAGGACGTGAAGCTCGATATCGAA
GATGAGCAAGACCGATTGGAGTGTCTTCGGCAACGAGCGGACGGAGTTGCGCGAGACATTGGAGAGCTTC
AACCCATCGCTACCGAGGTTCGGGGCTGGGAAGCTGCGGGAAAAGCTGAGCGCGGCGCAATCCTCGATAA
CATCGTTGTTAAGTGCGATGGACTCGCGAGCCGCATCAGAGCAGGAGTTGCGGGAATGCGAATCAAAGTG
GAAGAGCTTAGAAGTCGAATATCGCGCCCGCTCGAATATCTGATGCGCAGGGAACAGCCAAGGCAACAGA
GCCTTAATGACGTGCTGCGCGATGCGCAGCGGGCGGCGGATGCGTGGAACCGCGACCACGCTGCACCGCA
GAGGACGTATCGCGGGCGGGCTAGATGATGTGTTATAGTAGTACCTGTAATACACGACAAGGAGGTGCGA
CGCGAAAAAACCCCGCTGAAGCGGGGTTTTTTGCGGAGCTTCGCTTCCACGATGCGCATGATTCGGAGGC
CCCGGCGATCGCCGGGGCCTCCGTGCGTTGTGTGTCGATTTGGGATGCAGCCAGATGGGCTTCCTCGGCG
CGAACCGGCCGAGATTTCCGAATGCAGACGGTCTCGCTTGGACGATGCGCTTTCGAATAATCCCGGCGGA
GCGGGCATTCCAGTCTTCTTATCAATATATCTATAGAATGGGCAAAGCATAAAAACTTGCATGGACTAAT
GCTTGAAACCCAGGACAATAACCTTATAGCTTGTAAATTCTATCATAATTGTGGTTTCAAAATCGGCTCC
GTCGATACTATGTTATACGCCAACTTTGAAAACAACTTTGAAAAAGCTGTTTTCTGGTATTTAAGGTTTT
AGAATGCAAGGAACAGTGAATTGGAGTTCGTCTTGTTATAATTAGCTTCTTGGGGTATCTTTAAATACTG
TAGAAAAGAGGAAGGAAATAATAAATGGCTAAAATGAGAATATCACCGGAATTGAAAAAACTGATCGAAA
AATACCGCTGCGTAAAAGATACGGAAGGAATGTCTCCTGCTAAGGTATATAAGCTGGTGGGAGAAAATGA
AAACCTATATTTAAAAATGACGGACAGCCGGTATAAAGGGACCACCTATGATGTGGAACGGGAAAAGGAC
ATGATGCTATGGCTGGAAGGAAAGCTGCCTGTTCCAAAGGTCCTGCACTTTGAACGGCATGATGGCTGGA
GCAATCTGCTCATGAGTGAGGCCGATGGCGTCCTTTGCTCGGAAGAGTATGAAGATGAACAAAGCCCTGA
AAAGATTATCGAGCTGTATGCGGAGTGCATCAGGCTCTTTCACTCCATCGACATATCGGATTGTCCCTAT
ACGAATAGCTTAGACAGCCGCTTAGCCGAATTGGATTACTTACTGAATAACGATCTGGCCGATGTGGATT
GCGAAAACTGGGAAGAAGACACTCCATTTAAAGATCCGCGCGAGCTGTATGATTTTTTAAAGACGGAAAA
GCCCGAAGAGGAACTTGTCTTTTCCCACGGCGACCTGGGAGACAGCAACATCTTTGTGAAAGATGGCAAA
GTAAGTGGCTTTATTGATCTTGGGAGAAGCGGCAGGGCGGACAAGTGGTATGACATTGCCTTCTGCGTCC
GGTCGATCAGGGAGGATATCGGGGAAGAACAGTATGTCGAGCTATTTTTTGACTTACTGGGGATCAAGCC
TGATTGGGAGAAAATAAAATATTATATTTTACTGGATGAATTGTTTTAGATCGTTAAGGGATCAACTTTG
GGAGAGAGTTCAAAATTGATCCTTTTTTTATAACAGGAATTAAATAATAAAAAAGCCGGATTAATAATCT
GGCTTTTTATATTCTCTCTCTAGTATATAAACGCAGAAAGGCCCACCCGAAGGTGAGCCAGTGTGAGTCG
ACTAGTTTAGTACATCAGGACCACTGGGTAGCCCAGCTGGTAGATCAGCACGCGAAACATCACGGAGGTG
GCCAGCGCGCCGATGGCGGCGACGACCATGAGCGTCTTGGAGGCGCCCACCTTCTTCTTCGCCACGAAGG
CGCAGGCCGCAGCCACGATCACGGAGACGATGGAGCCCCAGAACATGGGCGCTCCCGCGCCGGACACCAT
GACGGTCATCAGGCTGTCGACGTGCGTGGGGGCCGTGGTCATCGATGTCGGGTCGGCGTAGTAGCCGAAT
TGCGCGATCTTCGCCATGGCGCAGGCGATGACGAACACCACGTCGGCCACGATCTGCACGAGGGCCGCGA
TGAACGTCAGCTGGATGCCCGTCGCCTCGACGGCCTCGTCCTTCTTCAGGATGGAGATCAGCCAGACGGC
CGCGGCGCCCAGGAGGCACGCGTTGCCCAGATAGAACGCCACGAGCGCCAGGCCCCACGCGGGACGGGCC
GGCATGAGGTAGGAGTGCGCGGTGGCGACCATCATGAGCACGGCAACCGCGAGGGTCGCCCAGGCCAGCG
CCTTGGGAACGGGCTTGCCGCCTCGAAGGACCACGAACCATGCGACGATGACGATGGCCAGCGCCACGCA
TCCGATGAGCTCCTGGGTGATGCCCGACGTGATGTGCCCGAAGCCGTTGAAGATGCGCTCCCAGTGCTCG
AGGTGCAGGAAGGCTCCGATGCCGCCTACCACCAGCGAGACGGCGGACGTGATGAGCGCGGTCATCTGCA
GGTTCCTGCCCTGGCCCTTGAGCGCCAGGATGGACATGCCGCCCAGCGTGCCGCAGGTCAAGCATACGAA
CAGCGTGAAGATGACGAGAGGCCACTGCGTTTCCATTACTCATCACCTCCTTCCCAGTGATGGTCGCGTA
GGATGTAGGAGTACGACGGCTTGTTGCCCACGTCGGGCAGCTTGTGCACGTCGGCGTCGGTGAACGGCTC
CAGGAACTCCACCATCTTGCGGCGCTTGCCCAGCGGGTCCTCGGAGCCCTCGAACGACTCGTAGCCGGCC
TCGGTGTCGCCGATCCAGCGGGCGTTGCCGCCGCACTGGCTGACGCACTGGGGCAGCTCGCCCTGCGACA
GCTTCTGCTCGCACAGCGTGCACTTCTCGACGACCTTCTCCTCCTCGTTGAGGTAGCGGACGCCGTAGGG
GCAGGCCATGACGCAGAACTGGCAGCCGATGCACTTCTCCTTGTCGATCTGGATGGAGCCGTCCTCGGCC
ACGTGCGACGCCTCGGTGGGGCACACCTTCACGCACTCGGGGTTCTCGCAGTGCTGGCAGCTGATGGGCA
GGAAGTACATGTACACGTCGGGGTACTGCCCTGATCCGCCCGGGATGGGGTTCGGCCCCACGCGCACCAC
TTTGTTCCAGTAGCTGCCGATGGGCACGTTGTTGACCGCCTTGCAGGCGACCGAGCACGCCAGGCAGCCC
ACGCACCGGTTGAGGTCGGTGATGATAGCCTTCGTCATGGTTTACTCCCTCCCTTCGTAGGTAGGCAGCC
ATTCCTTCAGACGGGGGTCGTCGGAGGTATGGATGATGGGCGTGCCGGTGGAGTCGCACGGCACGGGGTT
GTTGAACGGCGAGTTCTCGGGCGTGGCCTTGTAGATCTTCACCTGGTAGGCGCGCAGGTTGGACGTGCCG
GAGTGCGGGTCCTGGGCGTAGTGGTCGATCAGCTGGTTCACCTGGGAGAACTGCCAGCCGTGGCCGGCGT
CCTTCACCTCGGGGTACCACCACGTGTGCTCGAGGTTGATGACGTCTTCCTTCACGCCGTAGTACAGGTC
AGCCACTTCGCGGATCTTGCCCCACTCGGTTTCGATCCACACCCAGTCGCCCTGCTCGATGCCGTACTCG
GCGGCCGTCTTCGGGTTGATCTCCACGCGCGGCACGGGCCACAGCTCGCGGCACCAGGGAAGCTGGCGAT
GCTCGGAGTGGAAGTACACCGGGATGCGACGGCCGGTGGTGGCGGTCAGCGGGTACTCCTTGATGCGGTC
GCCGTCCTTCGGGCCGTGAGGCGGCTCGGTGTAGGTGGGAAGCCTCCACTCGGGATGGTCGGGATGGTGC
GATTCCATGACGGTGGACCAGATCTCCTGCTTCATCGTCGGGGTGAACCAGCCCGGCTTCCAGTCGCCGA
TGCCCTTGCCGGCCGTGTAGTCGAGGCGGCCCCACACGCGGTCGCGTGCGCGCATCGCGCCGGTCTGGTA
GCGGCGGTACGTGCCCCAGTTGCGCGGCTCGATGTCCTTCGCCTGCCACCAGCCGTGCTCCTGGAAGGCC
TTGACGTACTCGTCCCACGTCTTGTACTTGGGCGTGACCTCGGCCATCGGAACGCCGTGGCGCTCGAACG
TGGGCTTGCCGTTCTCGACGTGCCACGTGGTGTAGGTCAGCTCGTCGTCGGTGAGCAGCTTGATGGAGTC
GTCCAGCTGCCAGTTGATGTCGGGCCACTCGTTGCCCGGCTCGTCGGTCCACTTCCAGTTCATGCGGCGG
GCGAGGTCCATGACGATCTCGGGATCGTACTTGGCTTCCGCGGGCGGCTGCACGCACTTGACCGTGGCGC
CCATGGCGCCGGCGGAACCTTGGCTGGCGCGCGGCGAGTTGAGCTCGATCCAATGGGCCACCGGCAGGAT
GATGTCGGCGGTGTCGTTCTGCGGCGTGTGCCACAGGTTGAGGTCCACGTAGAAGTCAAGCGAGCACAGG
GCCTCCCAGGCGCGCGTGGTGTTCGTCTGGCTCATGAAGTTGCCGGACTCGTTCCAGAGGGCGCGCACCG
GGTAGGGGTCGCCCGTGATGACGGCGTCCCACAGCGAATGGCTGTCGCACCAGTACTGCCACCAGCCCAG
AAGCGGGAACTTGTCGATGCCGATCTGCTTGCGGTTGACTTCCTCCGGCGGGGTGGTGGCGCCGGGGGCC
CAGGCGCTGAAGCCCTGGAGGTCGCCGTCGATGGGGACGATGGTCGGGCCGCGGTTGCCGCCCGGGGTGT
CCATGTTGCCGGTGATGCCCACGAGGTTGTCGAAGGCGCTGCAGTTCTGGATGGCGCTGCAGAAGTGCTC
GACCGCCAGCATGTACTGGATGCCGCCGTTGCCGTAGCCGGTGGACGGGTCGATGCGCGTGCCGTAGGCC
GTGGCCGCCGCCTCGATCTCGGAGGCGGGGATGCCGGTGATCTCGGCCGCCACCTCGGGCTTGTACTCGG
CGGCGCGGGCCTTGTAGTGCTCCCACACCGGCTTGACCTTCACGGTCTTGCCGTCCTTCAGCGTGATCTC
GAACTCGCCTTCCAGCGCGGGGTCGATGGCGGGGTCGAACGGCATGGGATCGGGCAGCCAGCCCTGCGTC
TGGCCCGGCAGCAGGTTGTCCTGCGCGGCCTCGCGGCCTTGGCGCGCCTTCTCGGAGTCGTAGTTCTCGC
CCTCCCAGAAGCCGCCGGTCTCGTCGATGACGCCTTCCTGGTCGGCGTTGAACCAGGTGAACGCGCCGTA
CTCGTGCTCGACGCCCTCGGCCTTCAGCTTCTCCCAGTTGTTGTCGTACACGAGGAACTTATAGGGGCTG
CCGCCCTCCTTGATGTCGCTTTCCTTGAGCAGCGCGGTTTTCACGTCCCAGTAGGAACCGTCGGTGCGCA
CGGTGGGGAAGCCGGAGGGCTCCATGTCCTCGCACACGAGGAACGGGGCGTTCGTCCACTTCTTCACGTA
CAGCTCGTCGTAGAGCTTCTTCTCGATGATGACGTTCGTCCAGGCCAGGGCCAGGGCGCCGTCGGTGCCG
GGGCGCAGGTGCTGCCAGTAGTCGGCTTCCTTGCCCATGTTGGCCATGCGGGGGTCGACGCTGATGTGCA
CGTCGGCGCGCGATGCCACGTCCACCGTGGTGCGGCAGGAGTCGTCGTAGTTGGACAGCTCGGACGCGCC
GCCCCACTGCACGTACACTTTCGGGCGCGTGATGGTTTCCATCCACGACATGGCGAACTGCGACACCATG
GTGGTGGCGAAGTGGCGCGGGCCCTTGCAGATCTGCCAGGCCTCAACGTTGTTCGGCGTTTCCAGCATGT
TCTTCAGGATGGACTCCGAGTGCATGCACCAGATGCGCGACGTGCCCACCTGGCAGGCGATGGCCTCGCC
GCCGTGCTTCGCCTTGATGTCCATGAAGTTGTCCACGATGGACTGCATGGCCTCGTCCCACGAGATGCGC
TGCCAGCCGGGCTCCTCGCCCTTCGGGTTCGTGCGCTTCATGGGATAGTGCAGACGGTCGGGGTGGTACG
CCGCCTGGATGGACGACTGCGACTTCGTGCAGCAGTTGCCCATGGACTGGAACGCTCCCTCGTCGCCCTC
GACGCGTATGGCCCGCCCGTTCTGGACGATGACCTTGACGCCGCACTCCATCTTGCCGCAGCCGCGGCAG
CACGTTTTCACGGCCACGGTGTCGTTGCCGGACACGCTGCTGTACGTCTCTTCGGCCAGCGCGGTGTGCG
TCGAAGCGCCGAACGCCGCGGCTGCCGCACCGGTGATGGCGGCGGTCTTGACGAACGTGCGTCGTGACAT
GGTCAGGTTACCCATACTCCTCCTCCTTCTTTCTCCTCGTTCTCGTCTTGCTCGTCTTCGTTCGTGCGAT
CGGGGAGGGGGGCTGCCGGGTGAAGCCTCGGGCTCCGAACCGGTGCAAAGTCCCCGTGTCGCTTGGGCCG
ACCATACGGATGCGAGGGGGTGCAGAGCATCGTCCAAAGGTTGGAAAGCAGGTTCGACCGCATCATAAAT
TCTTATGATCTTGTGATCATGAAAAATTCGATAGTGCTTTGAACTGGGGAAACTTTAACCGTAGGTCATA
AATTATTCTGAAACTAGAATAGTTTCCTCAAAGAGGGCCGCTCATCTTTTCCGTATAATCGAACCCGTCG
ACAGAGGGGTCGGCGCGAGCGACGTTATGTACGGGCTCACAGGGGGTGGGGCATGGAAAAGCTTCGGAGT
GCATGGGATACCGCGTTGGGGACGAGCCTTTCCCTCAAGCGCATCGCGGGCGCGGCCTTGCAATGGCTTT
GGATGCTCATGATGTTCTACAGCATCGTGCCGTACGGCTTCTCGTCGGACGTGCGCGGCTCGCTGTACGT
CAGCCTGATCATATCGCTGGTGGCCATGGTGGTGACCATGCTGTTCGTCTCCGTCATCGTGCGGCGCGAG
CGGGTGAGCGGCAACCGCTCCATCGTGCTGGGATCGGCCATCATGATGAGCGCGGGCAGCGTGCTCACGC
CGTTCTCCGATCCTACCACGCCCGTCGGCATGCTGGTGCTGGGCCTGAGCGCGGTCATGACCGGCACGGG
CTCGGCCGTGCTGTTCTTGTGCTGGATCGAGCTCGAGTCGGGGCTGGGAGGCCGCTTGGCGCTTGTGGAG
CTTGCCTCGTCGCTGTGCATCGCGTTCGTCGTGGGGTTCTTGCTGATCGTAGGGCCGGCGATACCCGTCA
TCGTGCTCATCGTTGTCATGCCCGTGCTTTCGGCGGCAGCTCTCAGGCGCAGCGCGCCCGATACGCCGCA
GCTGCCGCGCGAGCCCGAGCAGCCTTTGTCGCGCCATACGGCGACCCTGTTCGCGAAGGCGCTTCTGGGC
GCGGTGCTCATCGGCATGTTGATGGGGTTCTTCGACGTGGTGTCGGGGTTCAAAACCTACGAGGTGCAGG
ACATCTTCGGCACGTACCTGTTTCTGGCGGGCTTCATCGGAGCGTTGGCCATCTGCCTGATAGCCGTGTT
CCTGCAGCGCGACAGCGTGTTCTTCTCGTACCGCGTCTCCATGCTGATGCTGTGCTTGGGATGCTTGTCC
ACGCCGTTCATGGCCGACAACAACACGTATTCGAGCGCGCTTATCTTCGGCGGCTACCACTGCTTCGTGC
TGGTGCTGTGCGTGGTGTGCATCGACGTGGCGTCCAGCTTCCGCGTGAGCCCGGCGCGGACGATCGGCCT
GGGGTTCGTGGCGCTGTACGGCGGCGAGACCGCAGGCCAGCTGTTCGCCCATTCGCTGGAGGCGACCGGG
GTCAGCATGTTCGACCTCACGCTGGTCACGCTGGTGGCCGTGTCGCTGCTGTTCATCGCGCATTTGTTCC
TGTTCACGGAGACCGACCTCATCAAAATCGGCATCGGCGAGGTCAGCCTGATGGGCACGGTGCCCGAAGA
GGCCGCCGACGACCCGGCCGACCCGGTGGATCCGTGCGCGCTGATCGCGGAGCGCTTCGCCCTGTCGCCG
CGCGAGACCGACGTGCTTCCGCTGCTGCTGGAGGGCCGCACCATCTCGCGCATCCAGGAGACGCTGTTCA
TCTCGGCGGGCACGGTGAGCACGCATATCCGCCACATCTACCAGAAGACGGGCGTGGACAATCGCCAGGA
GCTCATCGACCTGGCCCACGAGACGGCCGCGCAGGACGAGGCGGTCTGAGGCGATGGAGACGGCGTATCT
GCACGAGTTCGCGAAGGTGGCCGATTGCGGCAGCTTCACGGCCGCCGCGCGCGAGCTGCATCTGACGCAG
TCGACGCTGAGCAAGCACGTGGCCTTGTTGGAGCGCGAATTCGGGGCCGACCTGTTCGTGCGCGACCGCA
GCGGCGTGAGCCTGACCGAGGCGGGCGGCGTGCTGTACGCCCAGGCGCGGCAGATGGAGAAGCTGCTGCG
CGCCACCGAGCTGCTGGTGCGCGCGGCGCGCGACGGGCAGGGTTCGGCGGGCGCGGGGGTTGCGGGCGCG
ACGGCGGGCGCAGCGGCGGGCGGGGGT
